>Addgene plasmid #203974 | pAttB-Tub-HA-WnkDeltaCC2 | addgene full sequence | sequence record 403136 | Addgene NGS Result
CTAGAGTCGACCTCGAACGTTAACGTTAACGTAACGTTAACTCGAGCTAGATCATAATCAGCCATACCAC
ATTTGTAGAGGTTTTACTTGCTTTAAAAAACCTCCCACACCTCCCCCTGAACCTGAAACATAAAATGAAT
GCAATTGTTGTTGTTAACTTGTTTATTGCAGCTTATAATGGTTACAAATAAAGCAATAGCATCACAAATT
TCACAAATAAAGCATTTTTTTCACTGCATTCTAGTTGTGGTTTGTCCAAACTCATCAATGTATGTCGAGG
TCGACCTGCAGCCCAAGCTGCTAGAGATCCACTAGTGTCGACGATGTAGGTCACGGTCTCGAAGCCGCGG
TGCGGGTGCCAGGGCGTGCCCTTGGGCTCCCCGGGCGCGTACTCCACCTCACCCATCTGGTCCATCATGA
TGAACGGGTCGAGGTGGCGGTAGTTGATCCCGGCGAACGCGCGGCGCACCGGGAAGCCCTCGCCCTCGAA
ACCGCTGGGCGCGGTGGTCACGGTGAGCACGGGACGTGCGACGGCGTCGGCGGGTGCGGATACGCGGGGC
AGCGTCAGCGGGTTCTCGACGGTCACGGCGGGCATGTCGACACTAGTTCTAGCCAGCTTTTGTTCCCTTT
AGTGAGGGTTAATTTCGAGCTTGGCGTAATCATGGTCATAGCTGTTTCCTGTGTGAAATTGTTATCCGCT
CACAATTCCACACAACATACGAGCCGGAAGCATAAAGTGTAAAGCCTGGGGTGCCTAATGAGTGAGCTAA
CTCACATTAATTGCGTTGCGCTCACTGCCCGCTTTCCAGTCGGGAAACCTGTCGTGCCAGCTGCATTAAT
GAATCGGCCAACGCGCGGGGAGAGGCGGTTTGCGTATTGGGCGCTCTTCCGCTTCCTCGCTCACTGACTC
GCTGCGCTCGGTCGTTCGGCTGCGGCGAGCGGTATCAGCTCACTCAAAGGCGGTAATACGGTTATCCACA
GAATCAGGGGATAACGCAGGAAAGAACATGTGAGCAAAAGGCCAGCAAAAGGCCAGGAACCGTAAAAAGG
CCGCGTTGCTGGCGTTTTTCCATAGGCTCCGCCCCCCTGACGAGCATCACAAAAATCGACGCTCAAGTCA
GAGGTGGCGAAACCCGACAGGACTATAAAGATACCAGGCGTTTCCCCCTGGAAGCTCCCTCGTGCGCTCT
CCTGTTCCGACCCTGCCGCTTACCGGATACCTGTCCGCCTTTCTCCCTTCGGGAAGCGTGGCGCTTTCTC
ATAGCTCACGCTGTAGGTATCTCAGTTCGGTGTAGGTCGTTCGCTCCAAGCTGGGCTGTGTGCACGAACC
CCCCGTTCAGCCCGACCGCTGCGCCTTATCCGGTAACTATCGTCTTGAGTCCAACCCGGTAAGACACGAC
TTATCGCCACTGGCAGCAGCCACTGGTAACAGGATTAGCAGAGCGAGGTATGTAGGCGGTGCTACAGAGT
TCTTGAAGTGGTGGCCTAACTACGGCTACACTAGAAGAACAGTATTTGGTATCTGCGCTCTGCTGAAGCC
AGTTACCTTCGGAAAAAGAGTTGGTAGCTCTTGATCCGGCAAACAAACCACCGCTGGTAGCGGTGGTTTT
TTTGTTTGCAAGCAGCAGATTACGCGCAGAAAAAAAGGATCTCAAGAAGATCCTTTGATCTTTTCTACGG
GGTCTGACGCTCAGTGGAACGAAAACTCACGTTAAGGGATTTTGGTCATGAGATTATCAAAAAGGATCTT
CACCTAGATCCTTTTAAATTAAAAATGAAGTTTTAAATCAATCTAAAGTATATATGAGTAAACTTGGTCT
GACAGTTACCAATGCTTAATCAGTGAGGCACCTATCTCAGCGATCTGTCTATTTCGTTCATCCATAGTTG
CCTGACTCCCCGTCGTGTAGATAACTACGATACGGGAGGGCTTACCATCTGGCCCCAGTGCTGCAATGAT
ACCGCGAGACCCACGCTCACCGGCTCCAGATTTATCAGCAATAAACCAGCCAGCCGGAAGGGCCGAGCGC
AGAAGTGGTCCTGCAACTTTATCCGCCTCCATCCAGTCTATTAATTGTTGCCGGGAAGCTAGAGTAAGTA
GTTCGCCAGTTAATAGTTTGCGCAACGTTGTTGCCATTGCTACAGGCATCGTGGTGTCACGCTCGTCGTT
TGGTATGGCTTCATTCAGCTCCGGTTCCCAACGATCAAGGCGAGTTACATGATCCCCCATGTTGTGCAAA
AAAGCGGTTAGCTCCTTCGGTCCTCCGATCGTTGTCAGAAGTAAGTTGGCCGCAGTGTTATCACTCATGG
TTATGGCAGCACTGCATAATTCTCTTACTGTCATGCCATCCGTAAGATGCTTTTCTGTGACTGGTGAGTA
CTCAACCAAGTCATTCTGAGAATAGTGTATGCGGCGACCGAGTTGCTCTTGCCCGGCGTCAATACGGGAT
AATACCGCGCCACATAGCAGAACTTTAAAAGTGCTCATCATTGGAAAACGTTCTTCGGGGCGAAAACTCT
CAAGGATCTTACCGCTGTTGAGATCCAGTTCGATGTAACCCACTCGTGCACCCAACTGATCTTCAGCATC
TTTTACTTTCACCAGCGTTTCTGGGTGAGCAAAAACAGGAAGGCAAAATGCCGCAAAAAAGGGAATAAGG
GCGACACGGAAATGTTGAATACTCATACTCTTCCTTTTTCAATATTATTGAAGCATTTATCAGGGTTATT
GTCTCATGAGCGGATACATATTTGAATGTATTTAGAAAAATAAACAAATAGGGGTTCCGCGCACATTTCC
CCGAAAAGTGCCACCTAAATTGTAAGCGTTAATATTTTGTTAAAATTCGCGTTAAATTTTTGTTAAATCA
GCTCATTTTTTAACCAATAGGCCGAAATCGGCAAAATCCCTTATAAATCAAAAGAATAGACCGAGATAGG
GT
[37 nt withheld, positions 2943-2979]
AAAGAACGTGGACTCCAACGTCAAAGG
[49 nt withheld, positions 3007-3055]
T
[91 nt withheld, positions 3057-3147]
G
[124 nt withheld, positions 3149-3272]
CCCATTCGCCATTCAGGCTGCGCAACTGTTGGGAAGGGCGATCGGTGCGGGCCTCTTCGCTATTACGCCA
GCTGGCGAAAGGGGGATGTGCTGCAAGGCGATTAAGTTGGGTAACGCCAGGGTTTTCCCAGTCACGACGT
TGTAAAACGACGGCCAGTGAATTGTAATACGACTCACTATAGGGCGAATTGGGTACGTACCGGGCCCCTA
GTATGTATGTAAGTTAATAAAACCCATTTTTGCGGAAAGTAGATAAAAAAAACATTTTTTTTTTTTACTG
CACTGGATATCATTGAACTTATCTGATCAGTTTTAAATTTACTTCGATCCAAGGGTATTTGATGTACCAG
GTTCTTTCGATTACCTCTCACTCAAAATGACATTCCACTCAAAGTCAGCGCTGTTTGCCTCCTTCTCTGT
CCACAGAAATATCGCCGTCTCTTTCGCCGCTGCGTCCGCTATCTCTTTCGCCACCGTTTGTAGCGTTACG
TAGCGTCAATGTCCGCCTTCAGTTGCATTTTGTCAGCGGTTTCGTGACGAAGCTCCAAGCGGTTTACGCC
ATCAATTAAACACAAAGTGCTGTGCCAAAACTCCTCTCGCTTCTTATTTTTGTTTGTTTTTTGAGTGATT
GGGGTGGTGATTGGTTTTGGGTGGGTAAGCAGGGGAAAGTGTGAAAAATCCCGGCAATGGGCCAAGAGGA
TCAGGAGCTATTAATTCGCGGAGGCAGCAAACACCCATCTGCCGAGCATCTGAACAATGTGAGTAGTACA
TGTGCATACATCTTAAGTTCACTTGATCTATAGGAACTGCGATTGCAACATCAAATTGTCTGCGGCGTGA
GAACTGCGACCCACAAAAATCCCAAACCGCAATTGCACAAACAAATAGTGACACGAAACAGATTATTCTG
GTAGCTGTTCTCGCTATATAAGACAATTTTTGAGATCATATCATGATCAAGACATCTAAAGGCATTCATT
TTCGACTATATTCTTTTTTACAAAAAATATAACAACCAGATATTTTAAGCTGATCCTAGATGCACAAAAA
ATAAATAAAAGTATAAACCTACTTCGTAGGATACTTCGGGGTACTTTTTGTTCGGGGTTAGATGAGCATA
ACGCTTGTAGTTGATATTTGAGATCCCCTATCATTGCAGGGTGACAGCGGAGCGGCTTCGCAGAGCTGCA
TTAACCAGGGCTTCGGGCAGGCCAAAAACTACGGCACGCTCCGGCCACCCAGTCCGCCGGAGGACTCCGG
TTCAGGGAGCGGCCAACTAGCCGAGAACCTCACCTATGCCTGGCACAATATGGACATCTTTGGGGCGGTC
AATCAGCCGGGCTCCGGATGGCGGCAGCTGGTCAACCGGACACGCGGACTATTCTGCAACGAGCGACACA
TACCGGCGCCCAGGAAACATTTGCTCAAGAACGGTGAGTTTCTATTCGCAGTCGGCTGATCTGTGTGAAA
TCTTAATAAAGGGTCCAATTACCAATTTGAAACTCAGTTTGCGGCGTGGCCTATCCGGGCGAACTTTTGG
CCGTGATGGGCAGTTCCGGTGCCGGAAAGACGACCCTGCTGAATGCCCTTGCCTTTCGATCGCCGCAGGG
CATCCAAGTATCGCCATCCGGGATGCGACTGCTCAATGGCCAACCTGTGGACGCCAAGGAGATGCAGGCC
AGGTGCGCCTATGTCCAGCAGGATGACCTCTTTATCGGCTCCCTAACGGCCAGGGAACACCTGATTTTCC
AAGCCATGGTGCGGATGCCACGACATCTGACCTATCGGCAGCGAGTGGCCCGCGTGGATCAGGTGATCCA
GGAGCTTTCGCTCAGCAAATGTCAGCACACGATCATCGGTGTGCCCGGCAGGGTGAAAGGTCTGTCCGGC
GGAGAAAGGAAGCGTCTGGCATTCGCCTCCGAGGCTCTAACCGATCCGCCGCTTCTGATCTGCGATGAGC
CCACCTCCGGACTGGACTCCTTTACCGCCCACAGCGTCGTCCAGGTGCTGAAGAAGCTGTCGCAGAAGGG
CAAGACCGTCATCCTGACCATTCATCAGCCGTCTTCCGAGCTGTTTGAGCTCTTTGACAAGATCCTTCTG
ATGGCCGAGGGCAGGGTAGCTTTCTTGGGCACTCCCAGCGAAGCCGTCGACTTCTTTTCCTAGTGAGTTC
GATGTGTTTATTAAGGGTATCTAGTATTACATAACATCTCAACTCCTATCCAGCGTGGGTGCCCAGTGTC
CTACCAACTACAATCCGGCGGACTTTTACGTACAGGTGTTGGCCGTTGTGCCCGGACGGGAGATCGAGTC
CCGTGATCGGATCGCCAAGATATGCGACAATTTTGCCATTAGCAAAGTAGCCCGGGATATGGAGCAGTTG
TTGGCCACCAAAAATCTGGAGAAGCCACTGGAGCAGCCGGAGAATGGGTACACCTACAAGGCCACCTGGT
TCATGCAGTTCCGGGCGGTCCTGTGGCGATCCTGGCTGTCGGTGCTCAAGGAACCACTCCTCGTAAAAGT
GCGACTTATTCAGACAACGGTGAGTGGTTCCAGTGGAAACAAATGATATAACGCTTACAATTCTTGGAAA
CAAATTCGCTAGATTTTAGATAGAATTGCCTGATTCCACACCCTTCTTAGTTTTTTTCAATGAGATGTAT
AGTTTATAGTTTTGCAGAAGATAAATAAATTTCATTTAACTCGCGAATATTAATGAGATGCGAGTAACAT
TTTAATTTGCAGATGGTTGCCATCTTGATTGGCCTCATCTTTTTGGGCCAACAACTCACGCAAGTGGGTG
TGATGAATATCAACGGAGCCATCTTCCTCTTCCTGACCAACATGACCTTTCAAAACGTCTTTGCCACGAT
AAATGTAAGTCATGTTTAGAATACATTTGCATTTCAATAATTTACTAACTTTCTAATGAATCGATTCGAT
TTAGGTGTTCACCTCAGAGCTGCCAGTTTTTATGAGGGAGGCCCGAAGTCGACTTTATCGCTGTGACACA
TACTTTCTGGGCAAAACGATTGCCGAATTGCCGCTTTTTCTCACAGTGCCACTGGTCTTCACGGCGATTG
CCTATCCGATGATCGGACTGCGGGCCGGAGTGCTGCACTTCTTCAACTGCCTGGCGCTGGTCACTCTGGT
GGCCAATGTGTCAACGTCCTTCGGATATCTAATATCCTGCGCCAGCTCCTCGACCTCGATGGCGCTGTCT
GTGGGTCCGCCGGTTATCATACCATTCCTGCTCTTTGGCGGCTTCTTCTTGAACTCGGGCTCGGTGCCAG
TATACCTCAAATGGTTGTCGTACCTCTCATGGTTCCGTTACGCCAACGAGGGTCTGCTGATTAACCAATG
GGCGGACGTGGAGCCGGGCGAAATTAGCTGCACATCGTCGAACACCACGTGCCCCAGTTCGGGCAAGGTC
ATCCTGGAGACGCTTAACTTCTCCGCCGCCGATCTGCCGCTGGACTACGTGGGTCTGGCCATTCTCATCG
TGAGCTTCCGGGTGCTCGCATATCTGGCTCTAAGACTTCGGGCCCGACGCAAGGAGTAGCCGACATATAT
CCGAAATAACTGCTTGTTTTTTTTTTTTACCATTATTACCATCGTGTTTACTGTTTATTGCCCCCTCAAA
AAGCTAATGTAATTATATTTGTGCCAATAAAAACAAGATATGACCTATAGAATACAAGTATTTCCCCTTC
GAACATCCCCACAAGTAGACTTTGGATTTGTCTTCTAACCAAAAGACTTACACACCTGCATACCTTACAT
CAAAAACTCGTTTATCGCTACATAAAACACCGGGATATATTTTTTATATACATACTTTTCAAATCGCGCG
CCCTCTTCATAATTCACCTCCACCACACCACGTTTCGTAGTTGCTCTTTCGCTGTCTCCCACCCGCTCTC
CGCAACACATTCACCTTTTGTTCGACGACCTTGGAGCGACTGTCGTTAGTTCCGCGCGATTCGGTTCGCT
CAAATGGTTCCGAGTGGTTCATTTCGTCTCAATAGAAATTAGTAATAAATATTTGTATGTACAATTTATT
TGCTCCAATATATTTGTATATATTTCCCTCACAGCTATATTTATTCTAATTTAATATTATGACTTTTTAA
GGTAATTTTTTGTGACCTGTTCGGAGTGATTAGCGTTACAATTTGAACTGAAAGTGACATCCAGTGTTTG
TTCCTTGTGTAGATGCATCTCAAAAAAATGGTGGGCATAATAGTGTTGTTTATATATATCAAAAATAACA
ACTATAATAATAAGAATACATTTAATTTAGAAAATGCTTGGATTTCACTGGAACTAGGCTAGCATAACTT
CGTATAATGTATGCTATACGAAGTTATGCTAGCGGATCCGGGAATTGGGAATTCGATATCAAGCTTGCAC
AGGTCCTGTTCGATAACGTCGTACTCGGGAATCACCTTTAACTTGTCCGCTATTGGGTATTTGTCCTTAA
ACACATTCGTAATCTCTCCCACAATCATTGCCCTGGCCTCTGCAATGTAAAAAGTATTTATAAAATATCG
CTGGCTCTAAAGGAAACATATTAATCAAAGTATTGAGGCTTTATCAATCTAACATTTACAAGTAGTCAGA
CCACAATTTTTAGACTGCACTTCTGCGTAAGTAAATGAAATGAAATGGTGACCTACTCTTGGGTAGCCGT
ACTGTTATATGCTGACGAGCCTTCACCTGGGCCTGCTTTTTCTCCTGTTTCGTCTGATGCGTCGGATGCG
GCTGGACTGGCTGATTGTTGGGATTGGGTTTTGGATGCTGCTCCGAAAGGTGGGCCACAGCTTTTGCGAT
GGTGGTGCCCACTATGCGGTTGCTGCAGGAACTACAGCTGAATGTTCGCTTTATTGTCTGCAGCTCCTGG
GGCTGGACGAAGGCCACGCCCTCACCCGGTGCGGCCATCTCCTGCGGCAAAACGTATGTGGGATTCCTGT
CCAAGTAGCTCTCGATGCCCACCATAATGCGCTCCAGCAGGTTGGCCAGGTGCGGGTCTAGCTGCGGCGG
ATTCGTCGTCTGGTTCACTGAGTTTAGGGTCTGCAGAAAGAAGTGTGCCTCCATGGTAAGCGGATTCATC
TGCACGATCAGCGGGCTTTAGTCTAAAAATTCGAATGATACAAACTCGTACTCACGTAAAGCAGTTTGTT
TGGCATCATCTCGGCCATCGTCTTATTCTTCTTCGTGGCCTTTGTTACCGGAGCGGCTATGTTGGGCGCG
GTGGAGCCCGGAAGCTGAAAGGTTAATCGAATGCGTTAACTTTTCTGCAACTCGAAAGTTTGCCGCCTTT
GTTCGACTGCCAATAACTGTTGATTCGAAAATTCGAATCGAAGCGGTTGAATTTCGTAGGGTGGCCAACT
ACACCAAAGTTCGCCGGCGGTGTATGCATGTGAGTGTGAGTGTGACAGTGGGTGTACGTGTGCTTTAAGC
GACACAATCGCACCGCGATGTACATATTTTTGTAGTAATGTGTGTGCATTTTTCGTCCGGATCACGGCTC
CATAAAATAAATCATATCACAGGGCTCAGGGATTTGTGAGTAGAAGTTCCCGCCACTTAAACGTCACTTG
TGAAATCGCCATCGACGGTCAACTTTTACTCACACTGGTCTTTCGCGGACGGACCGTCTCAAAGTACTGC
CTTTCTGCGTTGGAAAACATCGCCTTTTTCGTCCAAAAGGAGTCCCCAGGTTCGATCCGCATGGCGTTGT
GCGTGCGTGCCTTTCTTTTCAAATGATTACGGCTATTAACTTGGGGGCGTTAAGTTGGAAACACGTAAAT
TGCAGACTGCGATTAGAGTGACCATGAGTAGGAGTTCAAAATCTCCTGACATCATTTTCTTAAAACCTGC
TTTGTTTTTTACATTTCTATTTAATATAACTCCTATTTGAATAAAAAAACAAAACAAGTTTAGATGTTAA
GATATTAACTACATCCTTTGCTCCAAAGGGAGAGGGGAAGTTATGGAGTTAATTAATTTGCTGTTGGAAA
TCAATATGGAGTCAGAAATATAATGATTTACTAAACCTTATTGAATCGGTAACGATGCGAATTTATATTA
AAATAGCTTTTATGAAACATTCAACAAAAATATTATTAATGTTGGCCCACTTTAGCAACCGGTTAGGTCT
ACCGGTTGGGCAAGCAAAGATTCACGCCCTGGTTCGAGTCCCAACTAGTCCTGCAAAATACCGCAGCAAG
TTTTAGAGAGACCAAGTGCCATTACCTCTCCCACTTCAGTTATCGGTTATGCGGCGTTTAAGTCGACAGC
TTGCCGTCTCTAGCTCCGGTGCCTATATAAAGCAGCCCGCTTTCCACATTTCATATTCGTTTTACGTTTG
TCAAGCCTCATAGCCGGCAGTTCGAACGTATACGCTCTCTGAGTCAGACCTCGAAATCGTAGCTCTACAC
AATTCTGTGAATTTTCCTTGTCGCGTGTGAAACACTTCCAATAAAAACTCCTGCAGGTGAGTACTTTAAA
AAAAAATCTAGTGAAATAATGCTGAAAAGAAATTTGTGTGGGCAAAATTCAATGGGCAAAAACGCGATGC
GGCTTTTTCTCAAAATGGCGGCCGGCCTGCGTTTTTTCCTCAAAAGTGATGACGTCATGCCTGTTTTTTT
TTTTTTGTTCGCAATGAGGAATGGCTCTTAAAATCTACTAGATAAAAAAAATATTCATTATTTCTATGCT
GCTGGAACGCTTCATTAATCTTAAAAATTCTAAATTCGGTTACCATGATACTTCGACGCATAACTGTAGA
TTTTGGATAGAATTAAAGAGAAAATGGCGAGAGAGTAAAATTCCGGCGTCGGCAAAGTAGAGCAAAAAAA
TCAGTATACCATTTAGCTACCTCTCTCACTCGCACGCAGTGCCGGCTCAAGTTGGGCGCGGCTCTGCAAT
TATCGATTTTCTTGGGGTGTGTAACTAATCATCCGTTTTCCCTTCCTCCTCATCCACAGCGTGAAGGTAC
CCGCCCGGGGATCAGATCCGCGGCCGCCACCATGTACCCCTACGACGTGCCCGACTACGCGATGGATAGC
AAAATAGAACCTGCAGATGCCATAAGCAACCAGAAAGCTGGTCTTACTTCGGGCAAACCTAAAAAAGACA
AGTCAGTCAAGGGGACGTCGCAAGCGGTTGTTTCAGACACCAAGAAAATGGAGGCCAGAAAGTCCTCCTC
GGACACGGTGATCGAGCCATTGATCAAGCAGCAGGCGCCACTGCACTCGTCAAAGACCACGCCAACGACT
TTGACGGCGAACTTCGTGCAAAACATTCGATTCGTCCGTAAAAATGTGGAACAGTCAGGCAGGAACACCA
ATCCACTGCAGTTCGTTGAACTCGAGACAGAGTTTCCTCGTGACTATGACGACAACATCGAGATGCTTTC
CCGCGAGGCGGAGCATCTGGAGGAGCAGTTCCGCACGCCTACGCGCTCCAATGCTACGGATGCCACTTCC
CACCATGTGGCCGGAATCATCGACAACATTATAACCGAAGCGTCACGGAGTCTTACAATCGAAAAGACTG
AAGACGATGTGCCATTGAAGTCTTCTACCAAGCACTCAAGCGGCGTAAAACGAGTTGGCTTTCAAGTAGA
GGATAAGGACGATACCGAAGTTCAGAGCGAAAAGCAGGCAAAGAGCTTCGACGACATAACCAAAAAAGCG
GAGAGCTCCGAGGCTAGCGCAGAGGAAGCTGCTGTCACCGGGTCCTCGACAGATGCATCTGCATCTCCCC
TGCCCTCCACGTCGCTGGTCTCCACCACATCTTCAGCTACATCGATAACCAAGAGTAAGAGCGATGAGGA
CGATGATCCGGTGGCCATGTCGCCGTGCGGACGATTCTTTAAGTACGATAAGGAAGTCGGACGCGGTTCC
TTTAAAACTGTCTATCGTGGCCTGGACACGTTGACTGGTGTTCCAGTTGCCTGGTGCGAGTTATTGGACA
AGCAAGTAAAAAAAAGTGAACGTACTAGATTTCGCGAGGAGGCAGACATGCTGAAGAAACTTCAGCACCC
AAACATAGTGCGGTTTTATACATATTGGGAGTTTCCTATTGGCCGCAAGAAGAATATTGTACTAGTCACC
GAACTAATGTTATCTGGAACTTTGAAATCCTATTTGAAACGATTCAAAAAAATACACCCAAAGGTATTGA
AGTCATGGTGTCGCCAGATACTAAAAGGCCTTAACTTCCTGCATACTCGTCAATTTCCTATAATTCATCG
TGATTTGAAATGTGATAATATTTTTATAACTGGCACCACTGGTAGTGTTAAAATCGGCGACTTGGGCCTG
GCAACTTTGAAAAACCGCTCCCACGCGAAATCTGTGATTGGTACGCCGGAGTTTATGGCCCCGGAAATGT
ACGAGGAGCACTACGACGAGTCGGTGGACGTATATGCATTCGGCATGTGCATGTTGGAGATGGCCATTTC
CGAATATCCTTACAGTGAGTGCAAGGGTCCTGCACAGATCTACAAAAAGGTGATATCGGGCATTAAGCCA
GCGGCGTTGGCTAAGGTGGAGGATCCCAACGTGCGCGACATTATCGAACGGTGCATTGAACTTAAAAAGG
AGGATCGCCCCAGCTGCAATGAACTGCTAGAATCGGAGTTCTTTGACGAAGATATCGGTATACGAGTGGA
GCCAACTGCTTCGGAGCAGTTCCTTTCTGATCCGAGCATCAGCATCATCGAGTTCCGACTGCGGTTTATG
GATCCCAAGAAGCGCTCGTCCCGTCATAAGGAAAACGAGGCAATTCAGTTTGAGTACAACATCAGGCATG
ACGAGTACGAACAGATTGCGCAAGAAATGATGAAGGAAAATATTATATCTGAGGACGACTCTCGCGCTGT
AGCTCGGCTTTTAAAAGTGCAGGTGGTGTCGTTGCTTAAGGAACGTGCCCAGCGTCAAACTCAAATCAAG
CTGCAAAACGAGAAGTCTCGTTTGGAAAAATTGGCATTGCAAAAGCAACGTGAGAGTTTGCCGACTAACG
TCGATGAAGACGAGGAAGAGGAGGAGGAGTCCGAGGACGAGGAGGATGGTGTTAAATGGAATCAGCGCCT
GCAGCTAAGATATGACCTGCTTAACACTGATTCAGAAACAAGCCTGGCTCTATCCACGAACAGCGTCGAA
CCGCAGCAGCTGTCCACTCGCTCGAACACTTCGATTCCGAACAGTGGCATTCAGCAACCTGTTCAGGTCC
CAGGTCAAGTGCCTGTTTCCCAGTTGATCTCGGTGCAACCACAGGCTATTCCGTCACCGGCTATTCCCAT
GCAACAGAAGCCGACGGTGCACTACATTCAACCGCCACAGCTGGCCTCTTATCAAAATTCGAATGCATCG
ATGCAGGAGATGACCAATAACCAGGTCATTTCGCCGACAGGCAGTCAACAAATGCAACAGCAACAACCCG
TAGTGGCACCAACAGTCAATCATCAGGTCATGCCGCAGCAGCAAGTGAACCAACAACAGCAACAACCACA
AATGATGCAGCAAATACCCCAGCAAGTTCAAGTGCAACAGCCCCAAACTGTATTGCCTCCGCAGCCACAT
GAGCAGCAGCCACAGCAACAACAACAGCCACTGCAGCAGCAACTGCAGCAGCTTATGCATACTAACGTGC
AGGCTCCGGATTTGACTCAACAGCAACAAATGGCTCAGCAACAGGCCCAGCAATATTTTCAGCAGCAGCA
GCAACAGCCTCAGCAGGCCGTTAACATGCAACAAGCTTATGCAATGCAGCAAGCTGGCCAACAGCAACAG
CTTTCGCAGCCTCTTCAAATTCAGCAACAGATCTTGCAGCAACAACAAGTGGCCGTTTCACATCAGCAAC
AGATAATGCAGCAACAACTGATGCCTCAGCAACAACATCAGCAACTCGTTACGGGATCGCAAGTCATGGC
ACCGCATCAACATCAGCAACCTATTCAGATCCCAGTGCAGATGCAAGTTCCACCGACGTCCGTGGCTCCT
CCAATACAACACACTTACAATCAGCAGGGCGGACAAGTAACGCTCAGTGATGCCCAACAGCAACAGCATC
CTGGATTCTCGGCCGTACCACAACAGGCAGCGCCATTTATACAACAGCCCACACAGCAACCCATTCAGCT
ATCAATGCCTTTGGAACAACAATTGCAGCAATTGCTGCATAGCCAGCCAGCCCAGCAACAACAGGCCATG
AGCCAACAGCAGCAACAGTCTATGGTCCAACAGCAGCAACAGCCCTTGGTGCAACAGCAACAACTGCCTT
TGGTACAACAGCAGCCGCCTTTGGTCCAGCAGCAGCAACCGCTGGTTCAGCATCAGCAGCCTTCGGTCCA
ACATCAGCAACCTTTGGTGCAACAGCCCCAGCAACAGCAACCACAGCCCCAGAATCAGCAACCACAGCCC
CAGACACAGCAAACACACGTGGTTCAGCAACAACCACCACAGCAGCAACCTGCAGTAGAGCAAATCTCAC
AGATTTCTTCGCAAGTGCCTGTTCAACAGGAAAATCTGCAGCCAATACAGGTCAACAAAGATGCGAATGT
CGCAACGGATGCAATGTCCCTAAATAGCGCCCACGGTGCCCTCGAACCTGCACCGAAGACCGAACCCCAG
AACTCTGCTGATGCGGAAAAGCAGCAAAAGCAGACAGGCACGGGCACACGTTCCCAGAAACCGAGGCGAT
CAAACCGGAGCGGCAACGAACGGATTCCCAAACTTAGTGTAACCAGCGTCGACGAGGGCAGCGTCATAAA
CTGTCACATGGAAAATAAACTTAAAACGATTACATTTAAATTCGACATAGGAGACGTAAATCCGGTTGAA
ATAGCCAATAAATTGATCGCCCAAGATTTGCTTTCTAATTGTCAAAGTACAGTTTTTGTGGAAATGATCA
ATGAAATTGTTGACCAAGTCAAACAGAATCCCAATCAAATCCCTATACCGACAAATTATCGCCGCAATAT
TGAAAAGCGGGATGAAACCGCCAGCGACATCACAAAGATGTTCGAGCCCACTATCCATGGTGTTGAAACC
CTGCCATCCGGTGGAGGAGGCGCTGAACAGTCAAACTGCAACTTGACTTTAGAGGCCAGGTCCCATTTAT
CCAACATACCAAATGCGAAAGAACCACAGCTGAACGTCAGCACTCCGCCCACAACCACTTCGACTATGTC
TTCCTCATCAACCGCATCGAGGGATGCGCCCAATAGTAGCAATGACGTGACCATCGGCTCTGGTTCCGTT
TCTCGAAAAACGAGCACGGCCTCGGAGTACACTTCGCTATCGATTGACTATATGCCCGACAGCAACATTA
CTCCAACTGGTCCGGAGCCACCGCTTGACGATGGCAAGGATAAAAAACCTTGCTCCCTTGCTATAGCCAG
AATGCAAAAGCTCTTGGAGTCGGCCGGCAATGGTGCTCCTCGCAGCCTGAATTTGCCCTTGAATCGTCAC
CTGAAAATTCAAGAGGACTTGAAGCATACTAGAAGTCTTGACGATTTGACCGCAGTGAAAATAACCTTTG
ACATGCCCAACAAGGCTGCATTGGACACTTCGGAAAACGCTCAGCAGGCCACAGAAGCGGAAGCGGAGAA
ACCAAAAGATAAATCCGGACAGGCAGTAGGCAACCAGGGAACTGGAGCGGCCAACACTCTAGAGCAGTTA
AAAATAGAACTGGAGAACATTACTCATGCCCACGCGTTTGCCTCCGCTGTAGTGGCCTCGATTAACAACA
GAGCTCCTCATCAAGCTTCCCCAGCAATGTCCTCCCTAAAGGCCACTTCTGGACAACCACAGACACAAGA
GATAACCAAGCCAAATAACGGAGCAGGCCCTTCAGTACCCTCAGTGGGTCAGAATACTCCCACTGCAGCC
TTAACATCCGCCAGGGGCTCAGGCTCCTCCGTCTACAACTCACGTCGCACATCCATCGACAACAGCGTGG
GATCCGACATGCACCTGCACACTGCCACTAATCTTGAAGGGACAGTGAGCAACCCGGATCCGATCCCGAC
TGAGGCATCGGTTGGAATTACCATTGCTACGGGTCATGAGAAGCAACTCTCCAAGCAGCCCAGTTTGGAA
AAGCCTTCTGCCACTTCCATTTTAACGAACAACAGTGATCCTCCGCAAAGGAATCCCAGCAATGGATCAA
TTAACCAAAATTCAATAGCTGATTTGGAAAAGAAATTGGCAGCTTTGCGAAATACCGAAAACACAGAAGA
GTCTGCAACAGCAACGTTGTCAGTGGTTCCTAAACAAGTTGAAGAGGTAGTCAATCCAAGCGCGCGTAAA
ATTTCGCGTTTTAGTGTCAGTCGTGTGCAGGAGCAGAAAACTTCAACCGGAGTTGAGGAACCAGCTCAAG
GTCAACTTAAGATCGACCTCCAAGTCGCCGGCCCTGGAGGCCAGGTGCAGACCAACAACTCCGTTCAGAA
CGGCAGCGTGGTCAACACTCCAACCGAAGTCATCAGCTCTCCTATTCAAAATGTTCCGCTGGCCATTAAC
GGAATTCAGTTGATGTACCAACAGCCCCAGCAGATACACCAGTTGCCAGGTGGAACATCAACTACTACAA
GTGGAGCAGGGACTCAGTGCATTGTAGTGCCGCAAGTGGTCAATCAAAATGGCACCCACGTGCAACAGCC
GTCTAACCTACAGCCACAGCAGCAGAGCGTACATCCAAATATGACTCAACAGCCACAGCAGACGCCACTT
AATGGGCACCCATCTATGGTTAACACTCTTCAGCAGCAGCCACCACAACAATCCTTACCGATGCAGACGA
TTCAGTCGCAGCAGCAGCAGCATAACCAAATGCCTATCATTTCGCAACAACAGCAGCAGCAGATCCTAAT
GCAGCAGCAACAGCAACAGGGATCCCAGCAAGGATCACAGCAATTTAATTTGCCTGGCACACAACAGACT
CATCCTCAGCACCAGTTCATCCAGTCGCAGCCCAACCAACTTCACTCGCTTCCGCCCCAGGTAGTGAGCA
TGGCTCAGGGAAATCTGCCGCATCAGCTTCCACCCATGCAGACTATGGGAGCCCAACAGCAAATGATCTC
GCAACAACAGCATCAGTTGCAGATGCAGTCGCATATGCACCAACAAAACGTGCCCGGAATGTACAACCAG
CAGACTGGAGCTCGTGTGGCAGCACCCCAAAATTTCGCAGGTGCAGTTCCAAATCATTTGTTGCAGCAGT
CCCCTTTGATGGCATCCCAGCAGCCAGCACAGCCCATGCAACACGTTATGCAACCGATTTTCAATGCAAC
GTCCGGTGAAGTTACCGAAGAGCCTGTCTCTTTAGCAGCTACGCATCCGCATCTGCTACCGAGCGATATT
CAATCCGATATAAAGCACAATTTAGACTCATTAGTGAACCAATTGTGCAATACGCGCTTGGGTACTAACC
AGCACCAACGGCTGTTGCTGTTGCGTCAGAGACAACTCATCGAAGAGGACGAGCTGCGTCTTAAACATTA
TGTGGAATACGAAAAGTTCCAAAAGGCACTGCGCCAATCTATTAGCACAAACGTTCCAGCTAATGCAGCT
TACTATTCTGCGGCTGCCGCACAGCTTCCAACTAATTTGGCAGCCCCAGCAGCTCCGTCCTCATCGAATC
CGACGTCCACTAGCTCCGCAAACACATAAC
Features (pLannotate 1.2.2; 20 found; start..end, strand, type, name):
     50..133     +  CDS            large T antigen (fragment): large T antigen from SV40 (simian virus 40)
    156..237     +  polyA_signal   SV40 poly(A) signal: SV40 polyadenylation signal
    338..407     +  protein_bind   attB: attB site for the φC31 integrase (Groth et al., 2000) phage φC31 integrase
    626..644     -  promoter       T3 promoter: promoter for bacteriophage T3 RNA polymerase
    687..709     -  protein_bind   lac operator (fragment): The lac repressor binds to the lac operator to inhibit transcription in E. coli. This inhibition can be relieved by adding lactose or isopropyl-β-D-thiogalactopyranoside (IPTG). lac repressor encoded by lacI
    713..743     -  promoter       lac promoter: promoter for the E. coli lac operon
    758..779     -  protein_bind   CAP binding site: CAP binding activates transcription in the presence of cAMP. E. coli catabolite activator protein
    792..884     -  CDS            lacI (fragment): lac repressor; lacI; The lac repressor binds to the lac operator to inhibit transcription in E. coli. This inhibition can be relieved by adding lactose or isopropyl-β-D-thiogalactopyranoside (IPTG).
   1067..1655    -  rep_origin     ori: high-copy-number ColE1/pMB1/pBR322/pUC origin of replication
   1826..2686    -  CDS            AmpR: β-lactamase; bla; confers resistance to ampicillin, carbenicillin, and related antibiotics
   2687..2791    -  promoter       AmpR promoter: bla
   2844..3272    -  rep_origin     f1 ori (sequence partly withheld): f1 bacteriophage origin of replication; arrow indicates direction of (+) strand synthesis
   3277..3434    -  CDS            lacZα (fragment): LacZα fragment of β-galactosidase; lacZ fragment
   3437..3455    +  promoter       T7 promoter: promoter for bacteriophage T7 RNA polymerase
   3480..7599    +  gene           mini-white: white; This modified version of the white gene lacks part of the first intron.
   7606..7639    -  protein_bind   loxP: Cre-mediated recombination occurs in the 8-bp core sequence (GCATACAT). Cre recombinase
   7660..7678    +  misc_feature   MCS (fragment): pBluescript multiple cloning site
   7950..8381    -  CDS            Tailor (fragment): TUTT_DROME - Experimental evidence at protein level: Swiss-Prot protein existence level 1. Uridylyltransferase which mediates terminal uridylation of miRNAs, leading to their degradation. Has high specificity for splicing-derived miRNAs (mirtrons) and other miRNA substrates containing a 3'-G terminal nucleotide. Appears to be a major suppressor of mirtron biogenesis. From Drosophila melanogaster (Fruit fly).
   8438..9004    -  CDS            Tailor (fragment): TUTT_DROME - Experimental evidence at protein level: Swiss-Prot protein existence level 1. Uridylyltransferase which mediates terminal uridylation of miRNAs, leading to their degradation. Has high specificity for splicing-derived miRNAs (mirtrons) and other miRNA substrates containing a 3'-G terminal nucleotide. Appears to be a major suppressor of mirtron biogenesis. From Drosophila melanogaster (Fruit fly).
  11102..11941   +  CDS            WNK8 (fragment): WNK8_ARATH - Experimental evidence at protein level: Swiss-Prot protein existence level 1. Regulates flowering time by modulating the photoperiod pathway. Phosphorylates the vacuolar ATPase subunit C (VATC) and RGS1 (PubMed:16427632, PubMed:18761494). Regulates EDM2 that, in turn, modulates development processes (PubMed:20840782, PubMed:20149132). From Arabidopsis thaliana (Mouse-ear cress).
