[The description below was written by a language model from this plasmid's Addgene catalogue record and pLannotate feature annotations shown in this document.]
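Description:
pAttB-Tub-HA-WnkDeltaCC2 is a Drosophila transformation vector of about 17 kb, built on the pAttB-Tub backbone, for making transgenic flies that ubiquitously express a mutant form of the Wnk kinase. It is propagated in E. coli as a high-copy plasmid through a ColE1/pUC-type origin with ampicillin selection (AmpR and its bla promoter). It also retains pBluescript-derived remnants: an f1 origin, lac promoter/operator and lacZα fragments, and flanking T3 and T7 promoters. For germline transformation the plasmid carries a φC31 attB site, which allows integrase-mediated, site-specific insertion into a genomic attP landing site. A mini-white gene serves as the White+ eye-colour marker for identifying transformants. A single loxP site lies just downstream of mini-white.

The payload is D. melanogaster Wnk (CG7177) with an N-terminal HA tag and a deletion of coiled-coil domain 2, driven by a tubulin promoter according to the catalogue entry. The automated annotation does not label the promoter, the HA tag or the full Wnk coding region. It marks only a stretch resembling the kinase of Arabidopsis WNK8, which most likely reflects the conserved kinase domain of the fly insert. The Drosophila "Tailor" fragments annotated on the opposite strand upstream of this region may be genomic sequence carried along with the promoter fragment, although the record does not confirm this. An SV40 segment, consisting of a large T antigen fragment and a poly(A) signal, follows the insert on the circular map and presumably supplies the 3′ processing signal. The construct appears to be one of a set of Wnk variants, and it suits structure–function studies of the second coiled-coil domain in vivo, with the HA epitope allowing detection of the protein.
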