Addgene plasmid #203974: pAttB-Tub-HA-WnkDeltaCC2
Purpose: Fly transformation vector expressing indicated Wnk variant under tubulin promoter for ubiquitous expression
Depositing lab: Andreas Jenny. Depositing organization: Albert Einstein College of Medicine.
Backbone
  Vector backbone: pAttB-Tub
  Vector type: Insect Expression
  Selectable markers: White+
Growth in bacteria
  Bacterial resistance: Ampicillin, 100 μg/mL
  Growth temperature: 37°C
  Growth strain: DH5alpha
  Copy number: High Copy
Gene/Insert
  Gene/Insert name: Wnk
  Species: D. melanogaster (fly)
  Mutation: deletion of coiled coil domain 2
  Entrez Gene: Wnk (a.k.a. Dmel_CG7177, CG7177, DWNK, DmWNK, Dmel\CG7177, WNK, cg7177, dWNK, dWnk, wnk)
  Tag / fusion protein: HA (N terminal on insert)
  Cloning method: Restriction Enzyme; 5′ cloning site unknown (unknown if destroyed)
Terms and licenses: Academic/Nonprofit Terms; Industry Terms: Not Available to Industry
Depositor comments: Lab plasmid #1221
How to cite: pAttB-Tub-HA-WnkDeltaCC2 was a gift from Andreas Jenny (Addgene plasmid # 203974 ; http://n2t.net/addgene:203974 ; RRID:Addgene_203974)
